>Addgene plasmid #200677 | pLV-EF1A-CD19.8H.28TM.BB.28.3z | addgene full sequence | sequence record 391894 | Addgene NGS Result
AATGTAGTCTTATGCAATACTCTTGTAGTCTTGCAACATGGTAACGATGAGTTAGCAACATGCCTTACAA
GGAGAGAAAAAGCACCGTGCATGCCGATTGGTGGAAGTAAGGTGGTACGATCGTGCCTTATTAGGAAGGC
AACAGACGGGTCTGACATGGATTGGACGAACCACTGAATTGCCGCATTGCAGAGATATTGTATTTAAGTG
CCTAGCTCGATACATAAACGGGTCTCTCTGGTTAGACCAGATCTGAGCCTGGGAGCTCTCTGGCTAACTA
GGGAACCCACTGCTTAAGCCTCAATAAAGCTTGCCTTGAGTGCTTCAAGTAGTGTGTGCCCGTCTGTTGT
GTGACTCTGGTAACTAGAGATCCCTCAGACCCTTTTAGTCAGTGTGGAAAATCTCTAGCAGTGGCGCCCG
AACAGGGACTTGAAAGCGAAAGGGAAACCAGAGGAGCTCTCTCGACGCAGGACTCGGCTTGCTGAAGCGC
GCACGGCAAGAGGCGAGGGGCGGCGACTGGTGAGTACGCCAAAAATTTTGACTAGCGGAGGCTAGAAGGA
GAGAGATGGGTGCGAGAGCGTCAGTATTAAGCGGGGGAGAATTAGATCGCGATGGGAAAAAATTCGGTTA
AGGCCAGGGGGAAAGAAAAAATATAAATTAAAACATATAGTATGGGCAAGCAGGGAGCTAGAACGATTCG
CAGTTAATCCTGGCCTGTTAGAAACATCAGAAGGCTGTAGACAAATACTGGGACAGCTACAACCATCCCT
TCAGACAGGATCAGAAGAACTTAGATCATTATATAATACAGTAGCAACCCTCTATTGTGTGCATCAAAGG
ATAGAGATAAAAGACACCAAGGAAGCTTTAGACAAGATAGAGGAAGAGCAAAACAAAAGTAAGACCACCG
CACAGCAAGCGGCCGCTGATCTTCAGACCTGGAGGAGGAGATATGAGGGACAATTGGAGAAGTGAATTAT
ATAAATATAAAGTAGTAAAAATTGAACCATTAGGAGTAGCACCCACCAAGGCAAAGAGAAGAGTGGTGCA
GAGAGAAAAAAGAGCAGTGGGAATAGGAGCTTTGTTCCTTGGGTTCTTGGGAGCAGCAGGAAGCACTATG
GGCGCAGCGTCAATGACGCTGACGGTACAGGCCAGACAATTATTGTCTGGTATAGTGCAGCAGCAGAACA
ATTTGCTGAGGGCTATTGAGGCGCAACAGCATCTGTTGCAACTCACAGTCTGGGGCATCAAGCAGCTCCA
GGCAAGAATCCTGGCTGTGGAAAGATACCTAAAGGATCAACAGCTCCTGGGGATTTGGGGTTGCTCTGGA
AAACTCATTTGCACCACTGCTGTGCCTTGGAATGCTAGTTGGAGTAATAAATCTCTGGAACAGATTTGGA
ATCACACGACCTGGATGGAGTGGGACAGAGAAATTAACAATTACACAAGCTTAATACACTCCTTAATTGA
AGAATCGCAAAACCAGCAAGAAAAGAATGAACAAGAATTATTGGAATTAGATAAATGGGCAAGTTTGTGG
AATTGGTTTAACATAACAAATTGGCTGTGGTATATAAAATTATTCATAATGATAGTAGGAGGCTTGGTAG
GTTTAAGAATAGTTTTTGCTGTACTTTCTATAGTGAATAGAGTTAGGCAGGGATATTCACCATTATCGTT
TCAGACCCACCTCCCAACCCCGAGGGGACCCGACAGGCCCGAAGGAATAGAAGAAGAAGGTGGAGAGAGA
GACAGAGACAGATCCATTCGATTAGTGAACGGATCTCGACGGTATCGCTAGCTTTTAAAAGAAAAGGGGG
GATTGGGGGGTACAGTGCAGGGGAAAGAATAGTAGACATAATAGCAACAGACATACAAACTAAAGAATTA
CAAAAACAAATTACAAAAATTCAAAATTTTACTAGTGATTATCGGATCAACTTTGTATAGAAAAGTTGTC
TAGAGGGCAGAGCGCACATCGCCCACAGTCCCCGAGAAGTTGGGGGGAGGGGTCGGCAATTGAACCGGTG
CCTAGAGAAGGTGGCGCGGGGTAAACTGGGAAAGTGATGTCGTGTACTGGCTCCGCCTTTTTCCCGAGGG
TGGGGGAGAACCGTATATAAGTGCAGTAGTCGCCGTGAACGTTCTTTTTCGCAACGGGTTTGCCGCCAGA
ACACAGGGATCCCAAGTTTGTACAAAAAAGCAGGCTGCCACCATGCTCAGGCTGCTCTTGGCTCTCAACT
TATTCCCTTCAATTCAAGTAACAGGACTCGAGGAACAAAAACTCATCTCAGAAGAGGATCTGGAACAAAA
GCTCATTTCAGAAGAAGATCTGCTCGAGGTCGACGGAGACGCCGACATCCAGATGACACAGACTACATCC
TCCCTGTCTGCCTCTCTGGGAGACAGAGTCACCATCAGTTGCAGGGCAAGTCAGGACATCTCTAAGTATT
TGAATTGGTATCAGCAGAAACCAGATGGAACTGTTAAACTCCTGATCTACCATACATCAAGATTACACTC
AGGAGTCCCATCAAGGTTCAGTGGCAGTGGGTCTGGAACAGATTATTCTCTCACCATTAGCAACCTGGAG
CAAGAAGATATTGCCACTTACTTTTGCCAACAGGGTAATACGCTTCCGTACACGTTCGGAGGGGGGACTA
AGTTGGAAATAACAGGCTCCACCTCTGGATCCGGCAAGCCCGGATCTGGCGAGGGATCCACCAAGGGCGA
GGTGAAACTGCAGGAGTCAGGACCTGGCCTGGTGGCGCCCTCACAGAGCCTGTCCGTCACATGCACTGTC
TCAGGGGTCTCATTACCCGACTATGGTGTAAGCTGGATTCGCCAGCCTCCACGAAAGGGTCTGGAGTGGC
TGGGAGTAATATGGGGTAGTGAAACCACATACTATAATTCAGCTCTCAAATCCAGACTGACCATCATCAA
GGACAACTCCAAGAGCCAAGTTTTCTTAAAAATGAACAGTCTGCAAACTGATGACACAGCCATTTACTAC
TGTGCCAAACATTATTACTACGGTGGTAGCTATGCTATGGACTACTGGGGTCAAGGAACCTCAGTCACCG
TCTCCGGTACCACCACAACGCCCGCTCCTCGGCCACCGACGCCAGCGCCAACTATTGCGAGTCAGCCTCT
CAGTCTGCGACCTGAGGCTTGTCGACCAGCAGCCGGAGGCGCAGTGCACACGAGGGGGCTGGACTTCGCC
TGTGATAGAAGACCTCCTTCTAAGCCCTTTTGGGTGCTGGTGGTGGTTGGTGGAGTCCTGGCTTGCTATA
GCTTGCTAGTAACAGTGGCCTTTATTATTTTCTGGGTGAGGAAACGGGGCAGAAAGAAACTCCTGTATAT
ATTCAAACAACCATTTATGAGACCAGTACAAACTACTCAAGAGGAAGATGGCTGTAGCTGCCGATTTCCA
GAAGAAGAAGAAGGAGGATGTGAACTGAGTAAGAGGAGCAGGCTCCTGCACAGTGACTACATGAACATGA
CTCCCAGGCGGCCCGGACCCACCCGCAAGCATTACCAGCCCTATGCCCCACCACGCGACTTCGCAGCCTA
TCGCTCCTCCGGACTGAGAGTGAAGTTCAGCAGGAGCGCAGACGCCCCCGCGTACCAGCAGGGCCAGAAC
CAGCTCTATAACGAGCTCAATCTAGGACGAAGAGAGGAGTACGATGTTTTGGACAAGAGGCGTGGCCGGG
ACCCTGAGATGGGGGGAAAGCCGCAGAGAAGGAAGAACCCTCAGGAAGGCCTGTACAATGAACTGCAGAA
AGATAAGATGGCGGAGGCCTACAGTGAGATTGGGATGAAAGGCGAGCGCCGGAGGGGCAAGGGGCACGAT
GGCCTTTACCAGGGTCTCAGTACAGCCACCAAGGACACCTACGACGCCCTTCACATGCAGGCCCTGCCCC
CTCGCTCCGGACGTACGGCCACGAACTTCTCTCTGTTAAAGCAAGCAGGCGACGTGGAAGAAAACCCCGG
TCCCGTGAGCAAGGGCGAGGAGCTGTTCACCGGGGTGGTGCCCATCCTGGTCGAGCTGGACGGCGACGTA
AACGGCCACAAGTTCAGCGTGTCCGGCGAGGGCGAGGGCGATGCCACCTACGGCAAGCTGACCCTGAAGT
TCATCTGCACCACCGGCAAGCTGCCCGTGCCCTGGCCCACCCTCGTGACCACCCTGACCTACGGCGTGCA
GTGCTTCAGCCGCTACCCCGACCACATGAAGCAGCACGACTTCTTCAAGTCCGCCATGCCCGAAGGCTAC
GTCCAGGAGCGCACCATCTTCTTCAAGGACGACGGCAACTACAAGACCCGCGCCGAGGTGAAGTTCGAGG
GCGACACCCTGGTGAACCGCATCGAGCTGAAGGGCATCGACTTCAAGGAGGACGGCAACATCCTGGGGCA
CAAGCTGGAGTACAACTACAACAGCCACAACGTCTATATCATGGCCGACAAGCAGAAGAACGGCATCAAG
GTGAACTTCAAGATCCGCCACAACATCGAGGACGGCAGCGTGCAGCTCGCCGACCACTACCAGCAGAACA
CCCCCATCGGCGACGGCCCCGTGCTGCTGCCCGACAACCACTACCTGAGCACCCAGTCCGCCCTGAGCAA
AGACCCCAACGAGAAGCGCGATCACATGGTCCTGCTGGAGTTCGTGACCGCCGCCGGGATCACTCTCGGC
ATGGACGAGCTGTACAAGTAAGGGCCCCGTACCCAGCTTTCTTGTACAAAGTGGTGATAATCGAATTCCG
ATAATCAACCTCTGGATTACAAAATTTGTGAAAGATTGACTGGTATTCTTAACTATGTTGCTCCTTTTAC
GCTATGTGGATACGCTGCTTTAATGCCTTTGTATCATGCTATTGCTTCCCGTATGGCTTTCATTTTCTCC
TCCTTGTATAAATCCTGGTTGCTGTCTCTTTATGAGGAGTTGTGGCCCGTTGTCAGGCAACGTGGCGTGG
TGTGCACTGTGTTTGCTGACGCAACCCCCACTGGTTGGGGCATTGCCACCACCTGTCAGCTCCTTTCCGG
GACTTTCGCTTTCCCCCTCCCTATTGCCACGGCGGAACTCATCGCCGCCTGCCTTGCCCGCTGCTGGACA
GGGGCTCGGCTGTTGGGCACTGACAATTCCGTGGTGTTGTCGGGGAAGCTGACGTCCTTTCCATGGCTGC
TCGCCTGTGTTGCCACCTGGATTCTGCGCGGGACGTCCTTCTGCTACGTCCCTTCGGCCCTCAATCCAGC
GGACCTTCCTTCCCGCGGCCTGCTGCCGGCTCTGCGGCCTCTTCCGCGTCTTCGCCTTCGCCCTCAGACG
AGTCGGATCTCCCTTTGGGCCGCCTCCCCGCATCGGGAATTCCCGCGGTTCGCTTTAAGACCAATGACTT
ACAAGGCAGCTGTAGATCTTAGCCACTTTTTAAAAGAAAAGGGGGGACTGGAAGGGCTAATTCACTCCCA
ACGAAGACAAGATCTGCTTTTTGCTTGTACTGGGTCTCTCTGGTTAGACCAGATCTGAGCCTGGGAGCTC
TCTGGCTAACTAGGGAACCCACTGCTTAAGCCTCAATAAAGCTTGCCTTGAGTGCTTCAAGTAGTGTGTG
CCCGTCTGTTGTGTGACTCTGGTAACTAGAGATCCCTCAGACCCTTTTAGTCAGTGTGGAAAATCTCTAG
CAGTAGTAGTTCATGTCATCTTATTATTCAGTATTTATAACTTGCAAAGAAATGAATATCAGAGAGTGAG
AGGAACTTGTTTATTGCAGCTTATAATGGTTACAAATAAAGCAATAGCATCACAAATTTCACAAATAAAG
CATTTTTTTCACTGCATTCTAGTTGTGGTTTGTCCAAACTCATCAATGTATCTTATCATGTCTGGCTCTA
GCTATCCCGCCCCTAACTCCGCCCATCCCGCCCCTAACTCCGCCCAGTTCCGCCCATTCTCCGCCCCATG
GCTGACTAATTTTTTTTATTTATGCAGAGGCCGAGGCCGCCTCGGCCTCTGAGCTATTCCAGAAGTAGTG
AGGAGGCTTTTTTGGAGGCCTAGGGACGTACCCAATTCGCCCTATAGTGAGTCGTATTACGCGCGCTCAC
TGGCCGTCGTTTTACAACGTCGTGACTGGGAAAACCCTGGCGTTACCCAACTTAATCGCCTTGCAGCACA
TCCCCCTTTCGCCAGCTGGCGTAATAGCGAAGAGGCCCGCACCGATCGCCCTTCCCAACAGTTGCGCAGC
CTGAATGGCGAATGGG
[124 nt withheld, positions 6247-6370]
C
[91 nt withheld, positions 6372-6462]
A
[49 nt withheld, positions 6464-6512]
CCTTTGACGTTGGAGTCCACGTTCTTT
[37 nt withheld, positions 6540-6576]
ACCCTATCTCGGTCTATTCTTTTGATTTATAAGGGATTTTGCCGATTTCGGCCTATTGGTTAAAAAATGA
GCTGATTTAACAAAAATTTAACGCGAATTTTAACAAAATATTAACGCTTACAATTTAGGTGGCACTTTTC
GGGGAAATGTGCGCGGAACCCCTATTTGTTTATTTTTCTAAATACATTCAAATATGTATCCGCTCATGAG
ACAATAACCCTGATAAATGCTTCAATAATATTGAAAAAGGAAGAGTATGAGTATTCAACATTTCCGTGTC
GCCCTTATTCCCTTTTTTGCGGCATTTTGCCTTCCTGTTTTTGCTCACCCAGAAACGCTGGTGAAAGTAA
AAGATGCTGAAGATCAGTTGGGTGCACGAGTGGGTTACATCGAACTGGATCTCAACAGCGGTAAGATCCT
TGAGAGTTTTCGCCCCGAAGAACGTTTTCCAATGATGAGCACTTTTAAAGTTCTGCTATGTGGCGCGGTA
TTATCCCGTATTGACGCCGGGCAAGAGCAACTCGGTCGCCGCATACACTATTCTCAGAATGACTTGGTTG
AGTACTCACCAGTCACAGAAAAGCATCTTACGGATGGCATGACAGTAAGAGAATTATGCAGTGCTGCCAT
AACCATGAGTGATAACACTGCGGCCAACTTACTTCTGACAACGATCGGAGGACCGAAGGAGCTAACCGCT
TTTTTGCACAACATGGGGGATCATGTAACTCGCCTTGATCGTTGGGAACCGGAGCTGAATGAAGCCATAC
CAAACGACGAGCGTGACACCACGATGCCTGTAGCAATGGCAACAACGTTGCGCAAACTATTAACTGGCGA
ACTACTTACTCTAGCTTCCCGGCAACAATTAATAGACTGGATGGAGGCGGATAAAGTTGCAGGACCACTT
CTGCGCTCGGCCCTTCCGGCTGGCTGGTTTATTGCTGATAAATCTGGAGCCGGTGAGCGTGGGTCTCGCG
GTATCATTGCAGCACTGGGGCCAGATGGTAAGCCCTCCCGTATCGTAGTTATCTACACGACGGGGAGTCA
GGCAACTATGGATGAACGAAATAGACAGATCGCTGAGATAGGTGCCTCACTGATTAAGCATTGGTAACTG
TCAGACCAAGTTTACTCATATATACTTTAGATTGATTTAAAACTTCATTTTTAATTTAAAAGGATCTAGG
TGAAGATCCTTTTTGATAATCTCATGACCAAAATCCCTTAACGTGAGTTTTCGTTCCACTGAGCGTCAGA
CCCCGTAGAAAAGATCAAAGGATCTTCTTGAGATCCTTTTTTTCTGCGCGTAATCTGCTGCTTGCAAACA
AAAAAACCACCGCTACCAGCGGTGGTTTGTTTGCCGGATCAAGAGCTACCAACTCTTTTTCCGAAGGTAA
CTGGCTTCAGCAGAGCGCAGATACCAAATACTGTTCTTCTAGTGTAGCCGTAGTTAGGCCACCACTTCAA
GAACTCTGTAGCACCGCCTACATACCTCGCTCTGCTAATCCTGTTACCAGTGGCTGCTGCCAGTGGCGAT
AAGTCGTGTCTTACCGGGTTGGACTCAAGACGATAGTTACCGGATAAGGCGCAGCGGTCGGGCTGAACGG
GGGGTTCGTGCACACAGCCCAGCTTGGAGCGAACGACCTACACCGAACTGAGATACCTACAGCGTGAGCT
ATGAGAAAGCGCCACGCTTCCCGAAGAGAGAAAGGCGGACAGGTATCCGGTAAGCGGCAGGGTCGGAACA
GGAGAGCGCACGAGGGAGCTTCCAGGGGGAAACGCCTGGTATCTTTATAGTCCTGTCGGGTTTCGCCACC
TCTGACTTGAGCGTCGATTTTTGTGATGCTCGTCAGGGGGGCGGAGCCTATGGAAAAACGCCAGCAACGC
GGCCTTTTTACGGTTCCTGGCCTTTTGCTGGCCTTTTGCTCACATGTTCTTTCCTGCGTTATCCCCTGAT
TCTGTGGATAACCGTATTACCGCCTTTGAGTGAGCTGATACCGCTCGCCGCAGCCGAACGACCGAGCGCA
GCGAGTCAGTGAGCGAGGAAGCGGAAGAGCGCCCAATACGCAAACCGCCTCTCCCCGCGCGTTGGCCGAT
TCATTAATGCAGCTGGCACGACAGGTTTCCCGACTGGAAAGCGGGCAGTGAGCGCAACGCAATTAATGTG
AGTTAGCTCACTCATTAGGCACCCCAGGCTTTACACTTTATGCTTCCGGCTCGTATGTTGTGTGGAATTG
TGAGCGGATAACAATTTCACACAGGAAACAGCTATGACCATGATTACGCCAAGCGCGCAATTAACCCTCA
CTAAAGGGAACAAAAGCTGGAGCTGCAAGCTT
Features (pLannotate 1.2.2; 34 found; start..end, strand, type, name):
      3..229     +  promoter       RSV promoter: Rous sarcoma virus enhancer/promoter
    230..410     +  LTR            5' LTR (truncated): truncated 5' long terminal repeat (LTR) from HIV-1
    457..582     +  misc_feature   HIV-1 Ψ: packaging signal of human immunodeficiency virus type 1
    566..929     +  CDS            HIV-1 gag (fragment): gag protein from human immunodeficiency virus 1; gag
   1075..1308    +  misc_feature   RRE: The Rev response element (RRE) of HIV-1 allows for Rev-dependent mRNA export from the nucleus to the cytoplasm.
   1685..1785    +  CDS            Rev (fragment): human immunodeficiency virus 1 (HIV-1) Rev protein; rev; enhances nuclear export of unspliced and incompletely spliced viral mRNAs
   1803..1920    +  misc_feature   cPPT/CTS: central polypurine tract and central termination sequence of HIV-1
   1938..1958    +  protein_bind   attB4: mutant version of attB; core recombination site for the Gateway® BP reaction BP Clonase™
   1965..2176    +  promoter       EF-1α core promoter: core promoter for human elongation factor EF-1α
   2183..2203    +  protein_bind   attB1: mutant version of attB; core recombination site for the Gateway® BP reaction BP Clonase™
   2354..2671    +  CDS            KV5AB_MOUSE: Experimental evidence at protein level: Swiss-Prot protein existence level 1. From Mus musculus (Mouse).
   2729..3016    +  CDS            HVM44_MOUSE (fragment): Experimental evidence at protein level: Swiss-Prot protein existence level 1. From Mus musculus (Mouse).
   3092..3226    +  CDS            CD8A (fragment): CD8A_HUMAN - Also known as MAL. Experimental evidence at protein level: Swiss-Prot protein existence level 1. Integral membrane glycoprotein that plays an essential role in the immune response and serves multiple functions in responses against both external and internal offenses. In T-cells, functions primarily as a coreceptor for MHC class I molecule:peptide complex. The antigens presented by class I peptides are derived from cytosolic proteins while class II derived from extracellular proteins. Interacts simultaneously with the T-cell receptor (TCR) and the MHC class I proteins presented by
   3236..3577    +  CDS            CD28 (fragment): CD28_HUMAN - Experimental evidence at protein level: Swiss-Prot protein existence level 1. Involved in T-cell activation, the induction of cell proliferation and cytokine production and promotion of T-cell survival. Enhances the production of IL4 and IL10 in T-cells in conjunction with TCR/CD3 ligation and CD40L costimulation (PubMed:8617933). Isoform 3 enhances CD40L-mediated activation of NF-kappa-B and kinases MAPK8 and PAK2 in T-cells (PubMed:15067037). From Homo sapiens (Human).
   3584..3925    +  CDS            CD247 (fragment): CD3Z_HUMAN - Also known as CD3Z, T3Z, TCRZ. Experimental evidence at protein level: Swiss-Prot protein existence level 1. Part of the TCR-CD3 complex present on T-lymphocyte cell surface that plays an essential role in adaptive immune response. When antigen presenting cells (APCs) activate T-cell receptor (TCR), TCR- mediated signals are transmitted across the cell membrane by the CD3 chains CD3D, CD3E, CD3G and CD3Z. All CD3 chains contain immunoreceptor tyrosine-based activation motifs (ITAMs) in their cytoplasmic domain. Upon TCR engagement, these motifs become phosphorylated by Src family
   3938..3993    +  CDS            P2A (fragment): 2A peptide from porcine teschovirus-1 polyprotein Eukaryotic ribosomes fail to insert a peptide bond between the Gly and Pro residues, yielding separate polypeptides.
   3995..4711    +  CDS            EGFP: the original enhanced GFP (Yang et al., 1996) mammalian codon-optimized
   4721..4745    -  protein_bind   attB2: mutant version of attB; recombination site for the Gateway® BP reaction BP Clonase™
   4763..5351    +  misc_feature   WPRE: woodchuck hepatitis virus posttranscriptional regulatory element
   5418..5437    +  misc_feature   cPPT/CTS (fragment): central polypurine tract and central termination sequence of HIV-1
   5439..5672    +  LTR            3' LTR (ΔU3): self-inactivating 3' long terminal repeat (LTR) from HIV-1
   5744..5865    +  polyA_signal   SV40 poly(A) signal: SV40 polyadenylation signal
   5905..6040    +  rep_origin     SV40 ori: SV40 origin of replication
   6061..6079    -  promoter       T7 promoter: promoter for bacteriophage T7 RNA polymerase
   6087..6242    +  CDS            lacZα (fragment): LacZα fragment of β-galactosidase; lacZ fragment
   6247..6675    +  rep_origin     f1 ori (sequence partly withheld): f1 bacteriophage origin of replication; arrow indicates direction of (+) strand synthesis
   6728..6832    +  promoter       AmpR promoter: bla
   6833..7693    +  CDS            AmpR: β-lactamase; bla; confers resistance to ampicillin, carbenicillin, and related antibiotics
   7864..8452    +  rep_origin     ori: high-copy-number ColE1/pMB1/pBR322/pUC origin of replication
   8635..8727    +  CDS            lacI (fragment): lac repressor; lacI; The lac repressor binds to the lac operator to inhibit transcription in E. coli. This inhibition can be relieved by adding lactose or isopropyl-β-D-thiogalactopyranoside (IPTG).
   8740..8761    +  protein_bind   CAP binding site: CAP binding activates transcription in the presence of cAMP. E. coli catabolite activator protein
   8776..8806    +  promoter       lac promoter: promoter for the E. coli lac operon
   8814..8830    +  protein_bind   lac operator: The lac repressor binds to the lac operator to inhibit transcription in E. coli. This inhibition can be relieved by adding lactose or isopropyl-β-D-thiogalactopyranoside (IPTG). lac repressor encoded by lacI
   8875..8893    +  promoter       T3 promoter: promoter for bacteriophage T3 RNA polymerase
