[The description below was written by a language model from this plasmid's Addgene catalogue record and pLannotate feature annotations shown in this document.]
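Description:
pLV-EF1A-CD19.8H.28TM.BB.28.3z is a third-generation-style, self-inactivating HIV-1 lentiviral transfer plasmid built on the VectorBuilder pLV backbone. It encodes a CD19-directed chimeric antigen receptor and is intended for either transient mammalian expression or lentivirus production. It is propagated in E. coli through a high-copy ColE1/pUC origin with ampicillin selection (AmpR). The backbone also carries an f1 origin, an SV40 origin and SV40 poly(A) signal, and residual lac, T7 and T3 elements. Genomic RNA is transcribed from an RSV promoter fused to a truncated 5' LTR. The viral region contains the Ψ packaging signal with a gag fragment, the RRE for Rev-dependent nuclear export, the cPPT/CTS, a WPRE to boost transcript expression, and a ΔU3 3' LTR that silences LTR promoter activity after integration.

The roughly 2.5 kb payload is driven by the short (core) EF-1α promoter and sits between Gateway attB sites left over from vector assembly. According to the record, it encodes the mouse-derived FMC63 anti-CD19 scFv with an N-terminal Myc tag, followed by a CD8α hinge, a CD28 transmembrane domain, 4-1BB and CD28 costimulatory domains in tandem, and the CD3ζ signalling domain. This makes it a third-generation CAR design. The automated annotation detects the light- and heavy-chain variable regions and the CD8A, CD28 and CD247 segments. It does not separately label 4-1BB or the Myc tag; the single CD28 call spans the region where 4-1BB would be expected. A P2A peptide links the CAR to EGFP, so the two are made as separate proteins from one transcript and transduced cells can be tracked by fluorescence. The plasmid is described as a modular CAR backbone and comes from work on CAR T cells targeting rhabdomyosarcoma.
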