Addgene plasmid #200677: pLV-EF1A-CD19.8H.28TM.BB.28.3z
Purpose: Modular CD8hinge-CD28transmembrane-41BB-CD28-CD3z CAR backbone, For Transient Expression or Lentiviral Production
Depositing lab: Michele Bernasconi. Depositing organization: Universitaet Bern. Publication: CD276-CAR T cells and Dual-CAR T cells targeting CD276/FGFR4 promote rhabdomyosarcoma clearance in orthotopic mouse models. Timpanaro A, Piccand C, Dzhumashev D, Anton-Joseph S, Robbi A, Moser J, Rossler J, Bernasconi M. J Exp Clin Cancer Res. 2023 Nov 4;42(1):293. doi: 10.1186/s13046-023-02838-3. PubMed 37924157.
Backbone
  Vector backbone: pLV
  Backbone manufacturer: VectorBuilder
  Backbone size w/o insert (bp): 6451
  Vector type: Mammalian Expression, Lentiviral
Growth in bacteria
  Bacterial resistance: Ampicillin, 100 μg/mL
  Growth temperature: 37°C
  Growth strain: NEB Stable
  Copy number: High Copy
Gene/Insert
  Gene/Insert name: FMC63-CD8HD-CD28TM-41BB-CD28-CD3z-P2A-EGFP (alt names: CD19(FMC63)-CAR, CD8 hinge, CD28 transmembrane, 41BB costim., CD28 costim., CD3z stim domains, P2A-GFP marker; Contains: FMC63-scFV, CD8 Hinge domain, CD28-transmembrane domain, 41BB-ITD, CD28-ITD, CD3z-ITD)
  Species: H. sapiens (human)
  Insert size (bp): 2499
  Entrez Gene: CD8A (a.k.a. CD8, CD8alpha, Leu2, p32); CD28 (a.k.a. Tp44); CD247 (a.k.a. CD3-ZETA, CD3H, CD3Q, CD3Z, CD3ZETA, IMD25, T3Z, TCRZ); TNFRSF9 (a.k.a. 4-1BB, CD137, CDw137, ILA, IMD109)
  Promoter: EF1a-short
  Tag / fusion protein: MycTag (N terminal on insert)
  Cloning method: Gibson Cloning
  Sequencing primers: 5′ tgatgtcgtgtactggctcc; 3′ tttcttccacgtcgcctgcttg
Terms and licenses: Academic/Nonprofit Terms; Industry Terms: Not Available to Industry
How to cite: pLV-EF1A-CD19.8H.28TM.BB.28.3z was a gift from Michele Bernasconi (Addgene plasmid # 200677 ; http://n2t.net/addgene:200677 ; RRID:Addgene_200677)
